# Supplementary material for: ERM-1 Phosphorylation and NRFL-1 Redundantly Control Lumen Formation in the C. elegans Intestine
Source: Front Cell Dev Biol. 2022 Feb 7;10:769862. doi: 10.3389/fcell.2022.769862 (PMC8860247; doi:10.3389/fcell.2022.769862)
Supplement: Supplementary file 1 [file DataSheet1.zip › Plasmids and strains/Plasmids/pJRK125 NRFL-1-IntC-VC155.gb]

LOCUS       pJRK125_Prps-0_nrfl-1_I 5563 bp ds-DNA     circular     29-APR-2021
DEFINITION  .
FEATURES             Location/Qualifiers
     misc_feature    388..750
                     /label="rps-0 from pDD363"
                     /ApEinfo_revcolor=#f58a5e
                     /ApEinfo_fwdcolor=#f58a5e
     CDS             751..2154
                     /label="NRFL-1"
                     /ApEinfo_revcolor=#f58a5e
                     /ApEinfo_fwdcolor=#f58a5e
     CDS             2155..2157
                     /label="Translation 2155-2157"
                     /ApEinfo_revcolor=#d59687
                     /ApEinfo_fwdcolor=#d59687
     misc_feature    2158..2247
                     /label="IntC"
                     /ApEinfo_revcolor=#9eafd2
                     /ApEinfo_fwdcolor=#9eafd2
     CDS             2248..2256
                     /label="3XFLAG partA"
                     /ApEinfo_revcolor=#ff9ccd
                     /ApEinfo_fwdcolor=#ff9ccd
     misc_feature    2257..2307
                     /label="syntron2"
                     /ApEinfo_revcolor=#c6c9d1
                     /ApEinfo_fwdcolor=#c6c9d1
     misc_feature    2308..2364
                     /label="3XFLAG part B"
                     /ApEinfo_revcolor=#ff9ccd
                     /ApEinfo_fwdcolor=#ff9ccd
     misc_feature    2365..2394
                     /label="Flex Linker"
                     /ApEinfo_revcolor=#c6c9d1
                     /ApEinfo_fwdcolor=#c6c9d1
     misc_feature    2395..2646
                     /label="optimized_VC155"
                     /ApEinfo_revcolor=#c6c9d1
                     /ApEinfo_fwdcolor=#c6c9d1
     3'UTR           2653..3004
                     /label="unc-54 3'UTR"
                     /ApEinfo_revcolor=#990000
                     /ApEinfo_fwdcolor=#990000
     misc_feature    3005..3007
                     /label="GG overlap site"
                     /ApEinfo_revcolor=#85dae9
                     /ApEinfo_fwdcolor=#85dae9
     rep_origin      3264..3570
                     /label="F1 ori"
                     /ApEinfo_revcolor=#c7b0e3
                     /ApEinfo_fwdcolor=#c7b0e3
     CDS             4031..4690
                     /label="AmpR"
                     /ApEinfo_revcolor=#ffef86
                     /ApEinfo_fwdcolor=#ffef86
     rep_origin      4788..5470
                     /label="ColE1 origin"
                     /ApEinfo_revcolor=#faac61
                     /ApEinfo_fwdcolor=#faac61
ORIGIN
        1 gagtgagctg ataccgctcg ccgcagccga acgaccgagc gcagcgagtc agtgagcgag
       61 gaagcggccc aatacgcaaa ccgcctctcc ccgcgcgttg gccgattcat taatgcagct
      121 ggcacgacag gtttcccgac tggaaagcgg gcagtgagcg caacgcaatt aatgtgagtt
      181 agctcactca ttaggcaccc caggctttac actttatgct tccggctcgt atgttgtgtg
      241 gaattgtgag cggataacaa tttcacacag gaaacagcta tgaccatgat tacgccaagc
      301 gcgcaattaa ccctcactaa agggaacaaa agctggagct ccaccgcggt ggcggccgct
      361 ctagaagggc tgcaggaatt cgatTGGatt tttgctttcg tcgtaaatct acacacgcgt
      421 ctcttccgtg cgagagtcca agccagcagc caaattcgtt gactgagtat tcaacgttta
      481 tacgttgtcg gcaacgagaa ataggaaaat gcatcgggaa atgttctttt ttcgattttt
      541 tccaaggttt tgacaaattt taccacgaat tttgctatgt tttcaattaa aaaatatgtt
      601 attcaactgt ttctatgagg aaaataaggc tttgcatgta attttcttat tcagcataat
      661 ttttaattaa tttgaatttt ctgtcctaac gtttattttg ttttcttggt tatgactgat
      721 ctgaaattaa tttttgaatt ttaaggtaaG ATGGTGCACA TTCCGAGCGA CGTGACTCCT
      781 CCAAGACTTT GTGTCGTTGA GAAGTTGAAT GGAGAGAATG AATATGGCTA CAACTTGCAC
      841 GCCGAGAAGG GACGTGGACA GTTCGTTGGT ACCGTCGATC CGGATAGTCC TGCTGAGAGA
      901 GGAGGATTAA TCACTGGTGA CCGAATCTTT GCTGTCAATG GTCACTCGAT TATTGGAGAA
      961 AATCACAAGA AGGTGGTTGA GCGCATAAAA GCAAATCCAA ATCGATGTGA AATGCTTGTG
     1021 ATCTCTGAAG AAGGAGCTAA GTGGTACAAT GAAAATAATG TTCAAATCAC ATTGGACCTT
     1081 CCAAATATCG AACGAGTTTC TCCAATGTCG AAAGAAACAC CAGTGTTCGT TCCACCACCA
     1141 CCTCCACCAA CCGACGCTAT GCCATATTTG CCCAGACTTG CTGAATTGAA CAAAGGAACC
     1201 CCAGATCAAG AATTTGGTTT TAATCTTCAT GCTGAACGCG GTCGCGGACA TTTCATTGGA
     1261 ACAGTCGATG CAGGAGGAAT TGGTGAAAAA GCTGGACTTG AAGCTGGACA GAGAATTGTT
     1321 GGAGTAAATG GACAATTAAT TTATCCAACT ACTGGACACA AAGAAGTTGT TGCTCTTATC
     1381 AAGAAAGATA CAATGAAAAC AACACTTTTG GTTGCTTCAG AAGATGTTGA TAAGTATCAT
     1441 AAAGATCATA ACATTGCATA TTCATGGGAT AATGTTGAAA GAGTTGATAC TCGTCCAGTT
     1501 ATTAATGTTG AAACTCATCA TCATCATGAA GAGGTTTCAG TTCCAAAATC CAATGGATAT
     1561 GATGTTCCAC CATTGAATCC ACATAGCATC CAAGTGAACG AAGAACGTGA AATTTCAAAG
     1621 ATGACAACAA CAACTAGAAC AGAGACAATC ACGAATTCAA ACTCGGCTTA TCAATACAAG
     1681 GAATCATCGA CTGCATACGA TGCATATGCA ACTCCACCAG TTGATTCAAA TGATCTTATG
     1741 GATGAAGTTT TTGGAAGAGT CAATCTTCCT GGTGTAACTA TGTCTAGTCA CACTGAAGTA
     1801 TTGCCACCAA CAGATGATAT TTCATCAGTT TCTTCATTGA GTTCTCATCG CGAAAGTGCT
     1861 GTTGATGTTC CAGTTTCTCA TCAGTACGTT CCATCGTACG CAACGGAGTC TCATCAGAAA
     1921 CATGAGCAAC ACTCTCAAAC TCATCATCAT CATCATCAAC ACCAACAACC ATCTCCATTG
     1981 AGCAATGGTT CCAGCCATGG ATATGCAGCA AGCTCGACTA GTGGATACGA TGACGATGAT
     2041 ATCTATCATT TGTCAGCAAG AGAAGCTCGT GAACGTCTTC GAATGAAGAA CCGAAAGCAT
     2101 CACTTGCACG AGATGAGCCT TAACGAGAAG TATCAATTGG TCAGCAACAT GACGATGGAC
     2161 GAGCGTGAGC TTATCGATAT CGAGGTTTCT GGAAACCACC TTTTCTACGC TAACGATATC
     2221 CTTACCCACA ACTCCTCCTC CGATGTAGAT TACAAGgtaa gtttaaacat atatatacta
     2281 actaaccctg attatttaaa ttttcagGAT CACGATGGAG ACTACAAGGA CCACGATATC
     2341 GACTACAAGG ACGATGACGA TAAAGGATCC GGAGGtGGAG GtGGcGGATC CGGgGATAAG
     2401 CAAAAGAACG GAATTAAGGC TAACTTCAAG ATCCGTCATA ACATCGAGGA TGGAGGAGTT
     2461 CAACTTGCTG ATCATTACCA ACAAAACACT CCAATCGGAG ATGGACCAGT TCTTCTTCCA
     2521 GATAACCACT ACCTTTCTTA CCAATCTAAG CTTTCTAAGG ATCCAAACGA GAAGCGTGAC
     2581 CACATGGTCC TTCTTGAGTT CGTCACCGCT GCTGGAATCA CCCTTGGAAT GGATGAGCTC
     2641 TACAAGTGCT AATCCAATTA CTCTTCAACA TCCCTACATG CTCTTTCTCC CTGTGCTCCC
     2701 ACCCCCTATT TTTGTTATTA TCAAAAAACT TCTCTTAATT TCTTTGTTTT TTAGCTTCTT
     2761 TTAAGTCACC TCTAACAATG AAATTGTGTA GATTCAAAAA TAGAATTAAT TCGTAATAAA
     2821 AAGTCGAAAA AAATTGTGCT CCCTCCCCCC ATTAATAATA ATTCTATCCC AAAATCTACA
     2881 CAATGTTCTG TGTACACTTC TTATGTTTTT TACTTCTGAT AAATTTTTTT GAAACATCAT
     2941 AGAAAAAACC GCACACAAAA TACCTTATCA TATGTTACGT TTCAGTTTAT GACCGCAATT
     3001 TTTAGTAatc aagcttatcg ataccgtcga cctcgagggg gggcccggta cccaattcgc
     3061 cctatagtga gtcgtattac gcgcgctcac tggccgtcgt tttacaacgt cgtgactggg
     3121 aaaaccctgg cgttacccaa cttaatcgcc ttgcagcaca tccccctttc gccagctggc
     3181 gtaatagcga agaggcccgc accgatcgcc cttcccaaca gttgcgcagc ctgaatggcg
     3241 aatgggnnnn nnnnnnnnnn nnnnnnnnnn nnnnnnnnnn nnnnnnnnnn nnnnnnnnnn
     3301 nnnnnnnnnn nnnnnnnnnn nnnnnnnnnn nnnnnnnnnn nnnnnnnnnn nnnnnnnnnn
     3361 nnnnnnnnnn cnnnnnnnnn nnnnnnnnnn nnnnnnnnnn nnnnnnnnnn nnnnnnnnnn
     3421 nnnnnnnnnn nnnnnnnnnn nnnnnnnnnn nnnnnnnnnn nnannnnnnn nnnnnnnnnn
     3481 nnnnnnnnnn nnnnnnnnnn nnnnnnnnnn nncctttgac gttggagtcc acgttctttn
     3541 nnnnnnnnnn nnnnnnnnnn nnnnnnnnnn nnnnnnaccc tatctcggtc tattcttttg
     3601 atttataagg gattttgccg atttcggcct attggttaaa aaatgagctg atttaacaaa
     3661 aatttaacgc gaattttaac aaaatattaa cgcttacaat ttaggtggca cttttcgggg
     3721 aaatgtgcgc ggaaccccta tttgtttatt tttctaaata cattcaaata tgtatccgct
     3781 catgagacaa taaccctgat aaatgcttca ataatattga aaaaggaaga gtatgagtat
     3841 tcaacatttc cgtgtcgccc ttattccctt ttttgcggca ttttgccttc ctgtttttgc
     3901 tcacccagaa acgctggtga aagtaaaaga tgctgaagat cagttgggtg cacgagtggg
     3961 ttacatcgaa ctggatctca acagcggtaa gatccttgag agttttcgcc ccgaagaacg
     4021 ttttccaatg atgagcactt ttaaagttct gctatgtggc gcggtattat cccgtattga
     4081 cgccgggcaa gagcaactcg gtcgccgcat acactattct cagaatgact tggttgagta
     4141 ctcaccagtc acagaaaagc atcttacgga tggcatgaca gtaagagaat tatgcagtgc
     4201 tgccataacc atgagtgata acactgcggc caacttactt ctgacaacga tcggaggacc
     4261 gaaggagcta accgcttttt tgcacaacat gggggatcat gtaactcgcc ttgatcgttg
     4321 ggaaccggag ctgaatgaag ccataccaaa cgacgagcgt gacaccacga tgcctgtagc
     4381 aatggcaaca acgttgcgca aactattaac tggcgaacta cttactctag cttcccggca
     4441 acaattaata gactggatgg aggcggataa agttgcagga ccacttctgc gctcggccct
     4501 tccggctggc tggtttattg ctgataaatc tggagccggt gagcgtgggt ctcgcggtat
     4561 cattgcagca ctggggccag atggtaagcc ctcccgtatc gtagttatct acacgacggg
     4621 gagtcaggca actatggatg aacgaaatag acagatcgct gagataggtg cctcactgat
     4681 taagcattgg taactgtcag accaagttta ctcatatata ctttagattg atttaaaact
     4741 tcatttttaa tttaaaagga tctaggtgaa gatccttttt gataatctca tgaccaaaat
     4801 cccttaacgt gagttttcgt tccactgagc gtcagacccc gtagaaaaga tcaaaggatc
     4861 ttcttgagat cctttttttc tgcgcgtaat ctgctgcttg caaacaaaaa aaccaccgct
     4921 accagcggtg gtttgtttgc cggatcaaga gctaccaact ctttttccga aggtaactgg
     4981 cttcagcaga gcgcagatac caaatactgt ccttctagtg tagccgtagt taggccacca
     5041 cttcaagaac tctgtagcac cgcctacata cctcgctctg ctaatcctgt taccagtggc
     5101 tgctgccagt ggcgataagt cgtgtcttac cgggttggac tcaagacgat agttaccgga
     5161 taaggcgcag cggtcgggct gaacgggggg ttcgtgcaca cagcccagct tggagcgaac
     5221 gacctacacc gaactgagat acctacagcg tgagctatga gaaagcgcca cgcttcccga
     5281 agggagaaag gcggacaggt atccggtaag cggcagggtc ggaacaggag agcgcacgag
     5341 ggagcttcca gggggaaacg cctggtatct ttatagtcct gtcgggtttc gccacctctg
     5401 acttgagcgt cgatttttgt gatgctcgtc aggggggcgg agcctatgga aaaacgccag
     5461 caacgcggcc tttttacggt tcctggcctt ttgctggcct tttgctcaca tgttctttcc
     5521 tgcgttatcc cctgattctg tggataaccg tattaccgcc ttt
//
