# Supplementary material for: ERM-1 Phosphorylation and NRFL-1 Redundantly Control Lumen Formation in the C. elegans Intestine
Source: Front Cell Dev Biol. 2022 Feb 7;10:769862. doi: 10.3389/fcell.2022.769862 (PMC8860247; doi:10.3389/fcell.2022.769862)
Supplement: Supplementary file 1 [file DataSheet1.zip › Plasmids and strains/Plasmids/pJRK145 mKate2-ERM-1-VN155-IntN.gb]

LOCUS       pJRK145_final_Prps-0_mK 7168 bp ds-DNA     circular     29-APR-2021
DEFINITION  .
FEATURES             Location/Qualifiers
     misc_feature    385..387
                     /label="GG overlap site"
                     /ApEinfo_revcolor=#85dae9
                     /ApEinfo_fwdcolor=#85dae9
     misc_feature    388..750
                     /label="rps-0 from pDD363"
                     /ApEinfo_revcolor=#f58a5e
                     /ApEinfo_fwdcolor=#f58a5e
     CDS             754..954
                     /label="mKate2"
                     /ApEinfo_revcolor=#993333
                     /ApEinfo_fwdcolor=#993333
     misc_feature    955..1005
                     /label="syntron2"
                     /ApEinfo_revcolor=#f58a5e
                     /ApEinfo_fwdcolor=#f58a5e
     CDS             1006..1164
                     /label="mKate2"
                     /ApEinfo_revcolor=#993333
                     /ApEinfo_fwdcolor=#993333
     CDS             1216..1380
                     /label="mKate2"
                     /ApEinfo_revcolor=#993333
                     /ApEinfo_fwdcolor=#993333
     CDS             1432..1599
                     /label="mKate2"
                     /ApEinfo_revcolor=#993333
                     /ApEinfo_fwdcolor=#993333
     CDS             1600..3288
                     /label="ERM-1 (NO STOP)"
                     /ApEinfo_revcolor=#f58a5e
                     /ApEinfo_fwdcolor=#f58a5e
     misc_feature    3292..3321
                     /label="Flex Linker"
                     /ApEinfo_revcolor=#c6c9d1
                     /ApEinfo_fwdcolor=#c6c9d1
     misc_feature    3322..3786
                     /label="codon_opt_VN155"
                     /ApEinfo_revcolor=#b1ff67
                     /ApEinfo_fwdcolor=#b1ff67
     misc_feature    3787..3813
                     /label="HA_wormoptimized"
                     /ApEinfo_revcolor=#ffef86
                     /ApEinfo_fwdcolor=#ffef86
     CDS             3814..3843
                     /label="Flexible Linker"
                     /ApEinfo_revcolor=#b1ff67
                     /ApEinfo_fwdcolor=#b1ff67
     misc_feature    3844..3885
                     /label="V5_wormoptimized"
                     /ApEinfo_revcolor=#b1ff67
                     /ApEinfo_fwdcolor=#b1ff67
     misc_feature    3886..4251
                     /label="IntN_syntron"
                     /ApEinfo_revcolor=#f58a5e
                     /ApEinfo_fwdcolor=#f58a5e
     misc_feature    4045..4095
                     /label="syntron2"
                     /ApEinfo_revcolor=#f58a5e
                     /ApEinfo_fwdcolor=#f58a5e
     3'UTR           4258..4609
                     /label="unc-54 3'UTR"
                     /ApEinfo_revcolor=#990000
                     /ApEinfo_fwdcolor=#990000
     misc_feature    4610..4612
                     /label="GG overlap site"
                     /ApEinfo_revcolor=#85dae9
                     /ApEinfo_fwdcolor=#85dae9
     rep_origin      4869..5175
                     /label="F1 ori"
                     /ApEinfo_revcolor=#c7b0e3
                     /ApEinfo_fwdcolor=#c7b0e3
     CDS             5636..6295
                     /label="AmpR"
                     /ApEinfo_revcolor=#ffef86
                     /ApEinfo_fwdcolor=#ffef86
     rep_origin      6393..7075
                     /label="ColE1 origin"
                     /ApEinfo_revcolor=#faac61
                     /ApEinfo_fwdcolor=#faac61
ORIGIN
        1 gagtgagctg ataccgctcg ccgcagccga acgaccgagc gcagcgagtc agtgagcgag
       61 gaagcggccc aatacgcaaa ccgcctctcc ccgcgcgttg gccgattcat taatgcagct
      121 ggcacgacag gtttcccgac tggaaagcgg gcagtgagcg caacgcaatt aatgtgagtt
      181 agctcactca ttaggcaccc caggctttac actttatgct tccggctcgt atgttgtgtg
      241 gaattgtgag cggataacaa tttcacacag gaaacagcta tgaccatgat tacgccaagc
      301 gcgcaattaa ccctcactaa agggaacaaa agctggagct ccaccgcggt ggcggccgct
      361 ctagaagggc tgcaggaatt cgatTGGATT TTTGCTTTCG TCGTAAATCT ACACACGCGT
      421 CTCTTCCGTG CGAGAGTCCA AGCCAGCAGC CAAATTCGTT GACTGAGTAT TCAACGTTTA
      481 TACGTTGTCG GCAACGAGAA ATAGGAAAAT GCATCGGGAA ATGTTCTTTT TTCGATTTTT
      541 TCCAAGGTTT TGACAAATTT TACCACGAAT TTTGCTATGT TTTCAATTAA AAAATATGTT
      601 ATTCAACTGT TTCTATGAGG AAAATAAGGC TTTGCATGTA ATTTTCTTAT TCAGCATAAT
      661 TTTTAATTAA TTTGAATTTT CTGTCCTAAC GTTTATTTTG TTTTCTTGGT TATGACTGAT
      721 CTGAAATTAA TTTTTGAATT TTAAGGTAAT ATGGTCTCCG AGCTCATTAA AGAAAACATG
      781 CATATGAAGC TCTACATGGA GGGAACCGTC AACAACCACC ACTTCAAGTG CACCTCCGAG
      841 GGAGAGGGAA AGCCATACGA GGGAACCCAA ACCATGCGTA TCAAGGCCGT CGAGGGAGGA
      901 CCACTCCCAT TCGCCTTCGA CATCCTCGCC ACCTCCTTCA TGTACGGATC CAAGGTAAGT
      961 TTAAACATAT ATATACTAAC TAACCCTGAT TATTTAAATT TTCAGACCTT CATCAACCAC
     1021 ACCCAAGGAA TCCCAGACTT CTTCAAGCAA TCCTTCCCAG AGGGATTCAC CTGGGAGCGT
     1081 GTCACCACCT ACGAGGACGG AGGAGTCCTC ACCGCCACCC AAGACACCTC CCTCCAAGAC
     1141 GGATGCCTCA TCTACAACGT CAAGGTAAGT TTAAACAGTT CGGTACTAAC TAACCATACA
     1201 TATTTAAATT TTCAGATCCG TGGAGTCAAC TTCCCATCCA ACGGACCAGT CATGCAAAAG
     1261 AAGACCCTCG GATGGGAGGC CTCCACCGAG ACCCTCTACC CAGCCGACGG AGGACTTGAG
     1321 GGACGTGCCG ACATGGCCCT CAAGCTCGTC GGAGGAGGAC ACCTCATCTG CAACCTCAAG
     1381 GTAAGTTTAA ACATGATTTT ACTAACTAAC TAATCTGATT TAAATTTTCA GACCACCTAC
     1441 CGTTCCAAGA AGCCAGCCAA GAACCTCAAG ATGCCAGGAG TCTACTACGT CGACCGTCGT
     1501 CTTGAGCGTA TCAAGGAGGC CGACAAGGAG ACCTACGTCG AGCAACACGA GGTCGCCGTC
     1561 GCCCGTTACT GCGACCTCCC ATCCAAGCTC GGACACCGTA TGTCGAAAAA AGCGATCAAT
     1621 GTGCGTGTCA CCTCGATGGA CTCGGAGCTC GAGTTCGCTA TTCAGTCGAG CACCACAGGA
     1681 AAGCAACTTT TTGATCAGGT TGTCAAAACC ATTGGTCTCC GCGAGATCTG GTATTTTGGA
     1741 CTTCAGTACA CTGACAACAA GGGATTCCCA ACATGGCTGA AATTGAACAA GAAAGTCTTG
     1801 TCTCAGGACG TTAAGAAGGA CCCGACTCTT GTTTTCAAAT TCCGCGCCAA ATTCTATCCG
     1861 GAAGATGTGG CCGAGGAGAT TATCCAGGAT GTCACTATGC GTTTGTTCTA TCTCCAAGTG
     1921 AAAGATGGAA TTCTGTCAGA TGAGATTTAT TGTCCACCGG AAACCTCTGT TCTTCTTGCC
     1981 TCTTACGCGA TGCAAGCTAA ATATGGAGAC TATGTTCCAG AGACACATGT CGCCGGATGT
     2041 CTTACTGCTG ATCGTCTGCT TCCTCAACGC GTTCTCGGAC AATTCAAATT GAACAGTGAG
     2101 GAATGGGAAC GCCGTATTAT GACATGGTGG GCAGATCATC GTGCAACTAC ACGTGAACAA
     2161 GCTATGCTTG AATATTTGAA AATTGCACAA GATCTCGAGA TGTATGGAGT CAATTACTTT
     2221 GAAATCCGCA ACAAAAAGGG AACTGATCTC TATCTTGGTG TCGATGCTCT TGGATTGAAT
     2281 ATTTACGATA AAGCTGATCG TCTTTCGCCG AAAGTCGGAT TCCCATGGTC GGAGATTCGT
     2341 AATATATCAT TCAACGACAA GAAATTTGTC ATCAAACCAA TTGATAAGAA GGCTCATGAC
     2401 TTTGTCTTCT ACGCTCCACG ACTCCGTATC AACAAACGTA TTCTTGCTTT GTGTATGGGA
     2461 AATCACGAGC TTTACATGCG TAGAAGAAAG CCAGATACCA TTGAAGTTCA ACAAATGAAG
     2521 CAACAAGCCA GAGAGGATCG TGCTCTTAAG ATTGCCGAGC AGGAGAAGCT CACCAGAGAG
     2581 ATGTCTGCTC GCGAAGAAGC CGAACAGCGT CAACGTGACG CCGAAAAGCG TATGGCTCAA
     2641 ATGCAGGAAG ATATGGAGAG AGCTCGTCTT GAATTGGCTG AAGCACACAA TACAATTCAC
     2701 TCATTGGAGG CTCAACTCAA GCAATTGCAA TTGGCTAAAC AAGCATTGGA ACAGAAGGAA
     2761 TACGAACTTC GTGAGCTCAC TGCTCAACTT CAATCCGAAA AAGCAATGAG TGATGGTGAG
     2821 AGACGTCATT TGAGAGACCA AGTTGATGCT CGTGAACGTG AAGTTTTTTC GATGAGAGAA
     2881 GAAGTCGAGA GACAGACTAC TGTTACAAGA CAACTTCAGA CACAGATTCA CTCGCAACAA
     2941 CACACTCAAC ACTACTCAAA CAGTCATCAC GTTTCCAATG GACACGCTCA CGATGAGACT
     3001 GCCACTGATG ATGAAGATAA TGGAGCAACT GAACTCACAA ATGACGCTGA TCAGAATGTG
     3061 CCACAACACG AGTTGGAGCG TGTCACAGCA GCCGAGAAGA ACATTCAGAT CAAGAATAAG
     3121 CTGGATATGT TGACTCGCGA GCTTGACAGT GTTAAAGATC AGAACGCTGT CACTGACTAC
     3181 GACGTTCTGC ATATGGAGAA CAAAAAGGCC GGACGCGACA AGTACAAGAC TCTCCGTCAA
     3241 ATCCGTGGAG GAAACACAAA ACGAAGAATC GATCAATACG AAAATATGAC GGGATCTGGT
     3301 GGTGGAGGTG GCGGATCCGG GATGGTTTCT AAGGGAGAGG AGCTTTTCAC TGGAGTTGTC
     3361 CCAATCCTTG TCGAGCTTGA TGGAGATGTT AACGGACACA AGTTCTCTGT TTCTGGAGAG
     3421 GGAGAGGGAG ACGCTACCTA CGGAAAGCTT ACCCTTAAGC TTATCTGCAC TACCGGAAAG
     3481 CTTCCAGTTC CATGGCCAAC CCTTGTTACC ACCCTTGGAT ACGGACTTCA ATGCTTCGCT
     3541 CGTTACCCAG ATCATATGAA GCAACATGAT TTCTTCAAGT CTGCTATGCC AGAGGGATAC
     3601 GTTCAAGAGC GTACTATCTT CTTCAAGGAT GATGGAAACT ATAAAACCCG TGCTGAGGTT
     3661 AAGTTCGAGG GAGATACCCT TGTTAACCGT ATCGAGCTTA AGGGAATCGA TTTCAAGGAA
     3721 GATGGAAACA TCCTTGGACA TAAGCTTGAA TACAACTACA ACTCTCATAA CGTCTACCTC
     3781 ACCGCCTACC CATACGACGT CCCAGACTAC GCCGGTGGCG GATCTGGGGG TGGATCCGGA
     3841 GGTGGAAAGC CAATCCCAAA CCCACTTCTC GGACTCGACT CCACCACCCG TTCCGGATAC
     3901 TGCCTCGACC TCAAGACCCA AGTCCAAACC CCACAAGGAA TGAAGGAGAT CTCCAACATC
     3961 CAAGTCGGAG ACCTCGTCCT CTCCAACACC GGATACAACG AGGTCCTCAA CGTCTTCCCA
     4021 AAGTCCAAGA AGAAGTCCTA CAAGGTAAGT TTAAACATAT ATATACTAAC TAACCCTGAT
     4081 TATTTAAATT TTCAGATCAC CCTCGAGGAC GGAAAGGAGA TCATCTGCTC CGAGGAGCAC
     4141 CTCTTCCCAA CCCAAACCGG AGAGATGAAC ATCTCCGGAG GACTCAAGGA GGGAATGTGC
     4201 CTCTACGTCA AGGAGATGAT GCTCAAGAAG ATCCTCAAGA TCGAGGAGCT CTGCTAATCC
     4261 AATTACTCTT CAACATCCCT ACATGCTCTT TCTCCCTGTG CTCCCACCCC CTATTTTTGT
     4321 TATTATCAAA AAACTTCTCT TAATTTCTTT GTTTTTTAGC TTCTTTTAAG TCACCTCTAA
     4381 CAATGAAATT GTGTAGATTC AAAAATAGAA TTAATTCGTA ATAAAAAGTC GAAAAAAATT
     4441 GTGCTCCCTC CCCCCATTAA TAATAATTCT ATCCCAAAAT CTACACAATG TTCTGTGTAC
     4501 ACTTCTTATG TTTTTTACTT CTGATAAATT TTTTTGAAAC ATCATAGAAA AAACCGCACA
     4561 CAAAATACCT TATCATATGT TACGTTTCAG TTTATGACCG CAATTTTTAG TAatcaagct
     4621 tatcgatacc gtcgacctcg agggggggcc cggtacccaa ttcgccctat agtgagtcgt
     4681 attacgcgcg ctcactggcc gtcgttttac aacgtcgtga ctgggaaaac cctggcgtta
     4741 cccaacttaa tcgccttgca gcacatcccc ctttcgccag ctggcgtaat agcgaagagg
     4801 cccgcaccga tcgcccttcc caacagttgc gcagcctgaa tggcgaatgg gnnnnnnnnn
     4861 nnnnnnnnnn nnnnnnnnnn nnnnnnnnnn nnnnnnnnnn nnnnnnnnnn nnnnnnnnnn
     4921 nnnnnnnnnn nnnnnnnnnn nnnnnnnnnn nnnnnnnnnn nnnnnnnnnn nnnnncnnnn
     4981 nnnnnnnnnn nnnnnnnnnn nnnnnnnnnn nnnnnnnnnn nnnnnnnnnn nnnnnnnnnn
     5041 nnnnnnnnnn nnnnnnnnnn nnnnnnnann nnnnnnnnnn nnnnnnnnnn nnnnnnnnnn
     5101 nnnnnnnnnn nnnnnnncct ttgacgttgg agtccacgtt ctttnnnnnn nnnnnnnnnn
     5161 nnnnnnnnnn nnnnnnnnnn naccctatct cggtctattc ttttgattta taagggattt
     5221 tgccgatttc ggcctattgg ttaaaaaatg agctgattta acaaaaattt aacgcgaatt
     5281 ttaacaaaat attaacgctt acaatttagg tggcactttt cggggaaatg tgcgcggaac
     5341 ccctatttgt ttatttttct aaatacattc aaatatgtat ccgctcatga gacaataacc
     5401 ctgataaatg cttcaataat attgaaaaag gaagagtatg agtattcaac atttccgtgt
     5461 cgcccttatt cccttttttg cggcattttg ccttcctgtt tttgctcacc cagaaacgct
     5521 ggtgaaagta aaagatgctg aagatcagtt gggtgcacga gtgggttaca tcgaactgga
     5581 tctcaacagc ggtaagatcc ttgagagttt tcgccccgaa gaacgttttc caatgatgag
     5641 cacttttaaa gttctgctat gtggcgcggt attatcccgt attgacgccg ggcaagagca
     5701 actcggtcgc cgcatacact attctcagaa tgacttggtt gagtactcac cagtcacaga
     5761 aaagcatctt acggatggca tgacagtaag agaattatgc agtgctgcca taaccatgag
     5821 tgataacact gcggccaact tacttctgac aacgatcgga ggaccgaagg agctaaccgc
     5881 ttttttgcac aacatggggg atcatgtaac tcgccttgat cgttgggaac cggagctgaa
     5941 tgaagccata ccaaacgacg agcgtgacac cacgatgcct gtagcaatgg caacaacgtt
     6001 gcgcaaacta ttaactggcg aactacttac tctagcttcc cggcaacaat taatagactg
     6061 gatggaggcg gataaagttg caggaccact tctgcgctcg gcccttccgg ctggctggtt
     6121 tattgctgat aaatctggag ccggtgagcg tgggtctcgc ggtatcattg cagcactggg
     6181 gccagatggt aagccctccc gtatcgtagt tatctacacg acggggagtc aggcaactat
     6241 ggatgaacga aatagacaga tcgctgagat aggtgcctca ctgattaagc attggtaact
     6301 gtcagaccaa gtttactcat atatacttta gattgattta aaacttcatt tttaatttaa
     6361 aaggatctag gtgaagatcc tttttgataa tctcatgacc aaaatccctt aacgtgagtt
     6421 ttcgttccac tgagcgtcag accccgtaga aaagatcaaa ggatcttctt gagatccttt
     6481 ttttctgcgc gtaatctgct gcttgcaaac aaaaaaacca ccgctaccag cggtggtttg
     6541 tttgccggat caagagctac caactctttt tccgaaggta actggcttca gcagagcgca
     6601 gataccaaat actgtccttc tagtgtagcc gtagttaggc caccacttca agaactctgt
     6661 agcaccgcct acatacctcg ctctgctaat cctgttacca gtggctgctg ccagtggcga
     6721 taagtcgtgt cttaccgggt tggactcaag acgatagtta ccggataagg cgcagcggtc
     6781 gggctgaacg gggggttcgt gcacacagcc cagcttggag cgaacgacct acaccgaact
     6841 gagataccta cagcgtgagc tatgagaaag cgccacgctt cccgaaggga gaaaggcgga
     6901 caggtatccg gtaagcggca gggtcggaac aggagagcgc acgagggagc ttccaggggg
     6961 aaacgcctgg tatctttata gtcctgtcgg gtttcgccac ctctgacttg agcgtcgatt
     7021 tttgtgatgc tcgtcagggg ggcggagcct atggaaaaac gccagcaacg cggccttttt
     7081 acggttcctg gccttttgct ggccttttgc tcacatgttc tttcctgcgt tatcccctga
     7141 ttctgtggat aaccgtatta ccgccttt
//
