# Supplementary material for: ERM-1 Phosphorylation and NRFL-1 Redundantly Control Lumen Formation in the C. elegans Intestine
Source: Front Cell Dev Biol. 2022 Feb 7;10:769862. doi: 10.3389/fcell.2022.769862 (PMC8860247; doi:10.3389/fcell.2022.769862)
Supplement: Supplementary file 1 [file DataSheet1.zip › Plasmids and strains/Plasmids/pJRK148 NRFL-1(EB deleted)-IntC-VC155.gb]

LOCUS       pJRK148_final_Prps-0_nr 5479 bp ds-DNA     circular     29-APR-2021
DEFINITION  .
FEATURES             Location/Qualifiers
     misc_feature    385..387
                     /label="GG overlap site"
                     /ApEinfo_revcolor=#85dae9
                     /ApEinfo_fwdcolor=#85dae9
     misc_feature    388..750
                     /label="rps-0 from pDD363"
                     /ApEinfo_revcolor=#f58a5e
                     /ApEinfo_fwdcolor=#f58a5e
     CDS             751..2070
                     /label="NRFL-1 del EBD"
                     /ApEinfo_revcolor=#f58a5e
                     /ApEinfo_fwdcolor=#f58a5e
     CDS             2071..2073
                     /label="Translation 2071-2073"
                     /ApEinfo_revcolor=#75c6a9
                     /ApEinfo_fwdcolor=#75c6a9
     misc_feature    2074..2163
                     /label="IntC"
                     /ApEinfo_revcolor=#9eafd2
                     /ApEinfo_fwdcolor=#9eafd2
     CDS             2164..2172
                     /label="3XFLAG partA"
                     /ApEinfo_revcolor=#ff9ccd
                     /ApEinfo_fwdcolor=#ff9ccd
     misc_feature    2173..2223
                     /label="syntron2"
                     /ApEinfo_revcolor=#c6c9d1
                     /ApEinfo_fwdcolor=#c6c9d1
     misc_feature    2224..2280
                     /label="3XFLAG part B"
                     /ApEinfo_revcolor=#ff9ccd
                     /ApEinfo_fwdcolor=#ff9ccd
     misc_feature    2281..2310
                     /label="Flex Linker"
                     /ApEinfo_revcolor=#c6c9d1
                     /ApEinfo_fwdcolor=#c6c9d1
     misc_feature    2311..2562
                     /label="optimized_VC155"
                     /ApEinfo_revcolor=#c6c9d1
                     /ApEinfo_fwdcolor=#c6c9d1
     3'UTR           2569..2920
                     /label="unc-54 3'UTR"
                     /ApEinfo_revcolor=#990000
                     /ApEinfo_fwdcolor=#990000
     misc_feature    2921..2923
                     /label="GG overlap site"
                     /ApEinfo_revcolor=#85dae9
                     /ApEinfo_fwdcolor=#85dae9
     rep_origin      3180..3486
                     /label="F1 ori"
                     /ApEinfo_revcolor=#c7b0e3
                     /ApEinfo_fwdcolor=#c7b0e3
     CDS             3947..4606
                     /label="AmpR"
                     /ApEinfo_revcolor=#ffef86
                     /ApEinfo_fwdcolor=#ffef86
     rep_origin      4704..5386
                     /label="ColE1 origin"
                     /ApEinfo_revcolor=#faac61
                     /ApEinfo_fwdcolor=#faac61
ORIGIN
        1 gagtgagctg ataccgctcg ccgcagccga acgaccgagc gcagcgagtc agtgagcgag
       61 gaagcggccc aatacgcaaa ccgcctctcc ccgcgcgttg gccgattcat taatgcagct
      121 ggcacgacag gtttcccgac tggaaagcgg gcagtgagcg caacgcaatt aatgtgagtt
      181 agctcactca ttaggcaccc caggctttac actttatgct tccggctcgt atgttgtgtg
      241 gaattgtgag cggataacaa tttcacacag gaaacagcta tgaccatgat tacgccaagc
      301 gcgcaattaa ccctcactaa agggaacaaa agctggagct ccaccgcggt ggcggccgct
      361 ctagaagggc tgcaggaatt cgatTGGatt tttgctttcg tcgtaaatct acacacgcgt
      421 ctcttccgtg cgagagtcca agccagcagc caaattcgtt gactgagtat tcaacgttta
      481 tacgttgtcg gcaacgagaa ataggaaaat gcatcgggaa atgttctttt ttcgattttt
      541 tccaaggttt tgacaaattt taccacgaat tttgctatgt tttcaattaa aaaatatgtt
      601 attcaactgt ttctatgagg aaaataaggc tttgcatgta attttcttat tcagcataat
      661 ttttaattaa tttgaatttt ctgtcctaac gtttattttg ttttcttggt tatgactgat
      721 ctgaaattaa tttttgaatt ttaaggtaaG ATGGTGCACA TTCCGAGCGA CGTGACTCCT
      781 CCAAGACTTT GTGTCGTTGA GAAGTTGAAT GGAGAGAATG AATATGGCTA CAACTTGCAC
      841 GCCGAGAAGG GACGTGGACA GTTCGTTGGT ACCGTCGATC CGGATAGTCC TGCTGAGAGA
      901 GGAGGATTAA TCACTGGTGA CCGAATCTTT GCTGTCAATG GTCACTCGAT TATTGGAGAA
      961 AATCACAAGA AGGTGGTTGA GCGCATAAAA GCAAATCCAA ATCGATGTGA AATGCTTGTG
     1021 ATCTCTGAAG AAGGAGCTAA GTGGTACAAT GAAAATAATG TTCAAATCAC ATTGGACCTT
     1081 CCAAATATCG AACGAGTTTC TCCAATGTCG AAAGAAACAC CAGTGTTCGT TCCACCACCA
     1141 CCTCCACCAA CCGACGCTAT GCCATATTTG CCCAGACTTG CTGAATTGAA CAAAGGAACC
     1201 CCAGATCAAG AATTTGGTTT TAATCTTCAT GCTGAACGCG GTCGCGGACA TTTCATTGGA
     1261 ACAGTCGATG CAGGAGGAAT TGGTGAAAAA GCTGGACTTG AAGCTGGACA GAGAATTGTT
     1321 GGAGTAAATG GACAATTAAT TTATCCAACT ACTGGACACA AAGAAGTTGT TGCTCTTATC
     1381 AAGAAAGATA CAATGAAAAC AACACTTTTG GTTGCTTCAG AAGATGTTGA TAAGTATCAT
     1441 AAAGATCATA ACATTGCATA TTCATGGGAT AATGTTGAAA GAGTTGATAC TCGTCCAGTT
     1501 ATTAATGTTG AAACTCATCA TCATCATGAA GAGGTTTCAG TTCCAAAATC CAATGGATAT
     1561 GATGTTCCAC CATTGAATCC ACATAGCATC CAAGTGAACG AAGAACGTGA AATTTCAAAG
     1621 ATGACAACAA CAACTAGAAC AGAGACAATC ACGAATTCAA ACTCGGCTTA TCAATACAAG
     1681 GAATCATCGA CTGCATACGA TGCATATGCA ACTCCACCAG TTGATTCAAA TGATCTTATG
     1741 GATGAAGTTT TTGGAAGAGT CAATCTTCCT GGTGTAACTA TGTCTAGTCA CACTGAAGTA
     1801 TTGCCACCAA CAGATGATAT TTCATCAGTT TCTTCATTGA GTTCTCATCG CGAAAGTGCT
     1861 GTTGATGTTC CAGTTTCTCA TCAGTACGTT CCATCGTACG CAACGGAGTC TCATCAGAAA
     1921 CATGAGCAAC ACTCTCAAAC TCATCATCAT CATCATCAAC ACCAACAACC ATCTCCATTG
     1981 AGCAATGGTT CCAGCCATGG ATATGCAGCA AGCTCGACTA GTGGATACGA TGACGATGAT
     2041 ATCTATCATT TGTCAGCAAG AGAAGCTACG ATGGACGAGC GTGAGCTTAT CGATATCGAG
     2101 GTTTCTGGAA ACCACCTTTT CTACGCTAAC GATATCCTTA CCCACAACTC CTCCTCCGAT
     2161 GTAGATTACA AGgtaagttt aaacatatat atactaacta accctgatta tttaaatttt
     2221 cagGATCACG ATGGAGACTA CAAGGACCAC GATATCGACT ACAAGGACGA TGACGATAAA
     2281 GGATCCGGAG GtGGAGGtGG cGGATCCGGg GATAAGCAAA AGAACGGAAT TAAGGCTAAC
     2341 TTCAAGATCC GTCATAACAT CGAGGATGGA GGAGTTCAAC TTGCTGATCA TTACCAACAA
     2401 AACACTCCAA TCGGAGATGG ACCAGTTCTT CTTCCAGATA ACCACTACCT TTCTTACCAA
     2461 TCTAAGCTTT CTAAGGATCC AAACGAGAAG CGTGACCACA TGGTCCTTCT TGAGTTCGTC
     2521 ACCGCTGCTG GAATCACCCT TGGAATGGAT GAGCTCTACA AGTGCTAATC CAATTACTCT
     2581 TCAACATCCC TACATGCTCT TTCTCCCTGT GCTCCCACCC CCTATTTTTG TTATTATCAA
     2641 AAAACTTCTC TTAATTTCTT TGTTTTTTAG CTTCTTTTAA GTCACCTCTA ACAATGAAAT
     2701 TGTGTAGATT CAAAAATAGA ATTAATTCGT AATAAAAAGT CGAAAAAAAT TGTGCTCCCT
     2761 CCCCCCATTA ATAATAATTC TATCCCAAAA TCTACACAAT GTTCTGTGTA CACTTCTTAT
     2821 GTTTTTTACT TCTGATAAAT TTTTTTGAAA CATCATAGAA AAAACCGCAC ACAAAATACC
     2881 TTATCATATG TTACGTTTCA GTTTATGACC GCAATTTTTA GTAatcaagc ttatcgatac
     2941 cgtcgacctc gagggggggc ccggtaccca attcgcccta tagtgagtcg tattacgcgc
     3001 gctcactggc cgtcgtttta caacgtcgtg actgggaaaa ccctggcgtt acccaactta
     3061 atcgccttgc agcacatccc cctttcgcca gctggcgtaa tagcgaagag gcccgcaccg
     3121 atcgcccttc ccaacagttg cgcagcctga atggcgaatg ggnnnnnnnn nnnnnnnnnn
     3181 nnnnnnnnnn nnnnnnnnnn nnnnnnnnnn nnnnnnnnnn nnnnnnnnnn nnnnnnnnnn
     3241 nnnnnnnnnn nnnnnnnnnn nnnnnnnnnn nnnnnnnnnn nnnnnncnnn nnnnnnnnnn
     3301 nnnnnnnnnn nnnnnnnnnn nnnnnnnnnn nnnnnnnnnn nnnnnnnnnn nnnnnnnnnn
     3361 nnnnnnnnnn nnnnnnnnan nnnnnnnnnn nnnnnnnnnn nnnnnnnnnn nnnnnnnnnn
     3421 nnnnnnnncc tttgacgttg gagtccacgt tctttnnnnn nnnnnnnnnn nnnnnnnnnn
     3481 nnnnnnnnnn nnaccctatc tcggtctatt cttttgattt ataagggatt ttgccgattt
     3541 cggcctattg gttaaaaaat gagctgattt aacaaaaatt taacgcgaat tttaacaaaa
     3601 tattaacgct tacaatttag gtggcacttt tcggggaaat gtgcgcggaa cccctatttg
     3661 tttatttttc taaatacatt caaatatgta tccgctcatg agacaataac cctgataaat
     3721 gcttcaataa tattgaaaaa ggaagagtat gagtattcaa catttccgtg tcgcccttat
     3781 tccctttttt gcggcatttt gccttcctgt ttttgctcac ccagaaacgc tggtgaaagt
     3841 aaaagatgct gaagatcagt tgggtgcacg agtgggttac atcgaactgg atctcaacag
     3901 cggtaagatc cttgagagtt ttcgccccga agaacgtttt ccaatgatga gcacttttaa
     3961 agttctgcta tgtggcgcgg tattatcccg tattgacgcc gggcaagagc aactcggtcg
     4021 ccgcatacac tattctcaga atgacttggt tgagtactca ccagtcacag aaaagcatct
     4081 tacggatggc atgacagtaa gagaattatg cagtgctgcc ataaccatga gtgataacac
     4141 tgcggccaac ttacttctga caacgatcgg aggaccgaag gagctaaccg cttttttgca
     4201 caacatgggg gatcatgtaa ctcgccttga tcgttgggaa ccggagctga atgaagccat
     4261 accaaacgac gagcgtgaca ccacgatgcc tgtagcaatg gcaacaacgt tgcgcaaact
     4321 attaactggc gaactactta ctctagcttc ccggcaacaa ttaatagact ggatggaggc
     4381 ggataaagtt gcaggaccac ttctgcgctc ggcccttccg gctggctggt ttattgctga
     4441 taaatctgga gccggtgagc gtgggtctcg cggtatcatt gcagcactgg ggccagatgg
     4501 taagccctcc cgtatcgtag ttatctacac gacggggagt caggcaacta tggatgaacg
     4561 aaatagacag atcgctgaga taggtgcctc actgattaag cattggtaac tgtcagacca
     4621 agtttactca tatatacttt agattgattt aaaacttcat ttttaattta aaaggatcta
     4681 ggtgaagatc ctttttgata atctcatgac caaaatccct taacgtgagt tttcgttcca
     4741 ctgagcgtca gaccccgtag aaaagatcaa aggatcttct tgagatcctt tttttctgcg
     4801 cgtaatctgc tgcttgcaaa caaaaaaacc accgctacca gcggtggttt gtttgccgga
     4861 tcaagagcta ccaactcttt ttccgaaggt aactggcttc agcagagcgc agataccaaa
     4921 tactgtcctt ctagtgtagc cgtagttagg ccaccacttc aagaactctg tagcaccgcc
     4981 tacatacctc gctctgctaa tcctgttacc agtggctgct gccagtggcg ataagtcgtg
     5041 tcttaccggg ttggactcaa gacgatagtt accggataag gcgcagcggt cgggctgaac
     5101 ggggggttcg tgcacacagc ccagcttgga gcgaacgacc tacaccgaac tgagatacct
     5161 acagcgtgag ctatgagaaa gcgccacgct tcccgaaggg agaaaggcgg acaggtatcc
     5221 ggtaagcggc agggtcggaa caggagagcg cacgagggag cttccagggg gaaacgcctg
     5281 gtatctttat agtcctgtcg ggtttcgcca cctctgactt gagcgtcgat ttttgtgatg
     5341 ctcgtcaggg gggcggagcc tatggaaaaa cgccagcaac gcggcctttt tacggttcct
     5401 ggccttttgc tggccttttg ctcacatgtt ctttcctgcg ttatcccctg attctgtgga
     5461 taaccgtatt accgccttt
//
