# Supplementary material for: ERM-1 Phosphorylation and NRFL-1 Redundantly Control Lumen Formation in the C. elegans Intestine
Source: Front Cell Dev Biol. 2022 Feb 7;10:769862. doi: 10.3389/fcell.2022.769862 (PMC8860247; doi:10.3389/fcell.2022.769862)
Supplement: Supplementary file 1 [file DataSheet1.zip › Plasmids and strains/Plasmids/pJRK45 IntC-NRFL-1.gb]

LOCUS       pJRK45_final_Prps-0_Int 5320 bp ds-DNA     circular     29-APR-2021
DEFINITION  .
FEATURES             Location/Qualifiers
     promoter        388..750
                     /label="Prps-0"
                     /ApEinfo_revcolor=#339933
                     /ApEinfo_fwdcolor=#339933
     misc_feature    754..843
                     /label="IntC"
                     /ApEinfo_revcolor=#9eafd2
                     /ApEinfo_fwdcolor=#9eafd2
     CDS             844..852
                     /label="3XFLAG partA"
                     /ApEinfo_revcolor=#ff9ccd
                     /ApEinfo_fwdcolor=#ff9ccd
     misc_feature    853..903
                     /label="syntron2"
                     /ApEinfo_revcolor=#c6c9d1
                     /ApEinfo_fwdcolor=#c6c9d1
     misc_feature    904..960
                     /label="3XFLAG"
                     /ApEinfo_revcolor=#ff9ccd
                     /ApEinfo_fwdcolor=#ff9ccd
     CDS             961..999
                     /label="Flexible Linker"
                     /ApEinfo_revcolor=#b1ff67
                     /ApEinfo_fwdcolor=#b1ff67
     CDS             1003..2406
                     /label="NRFL-1"
                     /ApEinfo_revcolor=#f58a5e
                     /ApEinfo_fwdcolor=#f58a5e
     3'UTR           2410..2761
                     /label="unc-54 3'UTR"
                     /ApEinfo_revcolor=#990000
                     /ApEinfo_fwdcolor=#990000
     rep_origin      3021..3327
                     /label="F1 ori"
                     /ApEinfo_revcolor=#c7b0e3
                     /ApEinfo_fwdcolor=#c7b0e3
     CDS             3788..4447
                     /label="AmpR"
                     /ApEinfo_revcolor=#ffef86
                     /ApEinfo_fwdcolor=#ffef86
     rep_origin      4545..5227
                     /label="ColE1 origin"
                     /ApEinfo_revcolor=#faac61
                     /ApEinfo_fwdcolor=#faac61
ORIGIN
        1 gagtgagctg ataccgctcg ccgcagccga acgaccgagc gcagcgagtc agtgagcgag
       61 gaagcggccc aatacgcaaa ccgcctctcc ccgcgcgttg gccgattcat taatgcagct
      121 ggcacgacag gtttcccgac tggaaagcgg gcagtgagcg caacgcaatt aatgtgagtt
      181 agctcactca ttaggcaccc caggctttac actttatgct tccggctcgt atgttgtgtg
      241 gaattgtgag cggataacaa tttcacacag gaaacagcta tgaccatgat tacgccaagc
      301 gcgcaattaa ccctcactaa agggaacaaa agctggagct ccaccgcggt ggcggccgct
      361 ctagaagggc tgcaggaatt cgatTGGATT TTTGCTTTCG TCGTAAATCT ACACACGCGT
      421 CTCTTCCGTG CGAGAGTCCA AGCCAGCAGC CAAATTCGTT GACTGAGTAT TCAACGTTTA
      481 TACGTTGTCG GCAACGAGAA ATAGGAAAAT GCATCGGGAA ATGTTCTTTT TTCGATTTTT
      541 TCCAAGGTTT TGACAAATTT TACCACGAAT TTTGCTATGT TTTCAATTAA AAAATATGTT
      601 ATTCAACTGT TTCTATGAGG AAAATAAGGC TTTGCATGTA ATTTTCTTAT TCAGCATAAT
      661 TTTTAATTAA TTTGAATTTT CTGTCCTAAC GTTTATTTTG TTTTCTTGGT TATGACTGAT
      721 CTGAAATTAA TTTTTGAATT TTAAGGTAAT ATGGACGAGC GTGAGCTTAT CGATATCGAG
      781 GTTTCTGGAA ACCACCTTTT CTACGCTAAC GATATCCTTA CCCACAACTC CTCCTCCGAT
      841 GTAGATTACA AGgtaagttt aaacatatat atactaacta accctgatta tttaaatttt
      901 cagGATCACG ATGGAGACTA CAAGGACCAC GATATCGACT ACAAGGACGA TGACGATAAA
      961 GGTGGcGGAT CCGGgGGTGG cGGATCCGGA GGtGGaGGcA AGATGGTGCA CATTCCGAGC
     1021 GACGTGACTC CTCCAAGACT TTGTGTCGTT GAGAAGTTGA ATGGAGAGAA TGAATATGGC
     1081 TACAACTTGC ACGCCGAGAA GGGACGTGGA CAGTTCGTTG GTACCGTCGA TCCGGATAGT
     1141 CCTGCTGAGA GAGGAGGATT AATCACTGGT GACCGAATCT TTGCTGTCAA TGGTCACTCG
     1201 ATTATTGGAG AAAATCACAA GAAGGTGGTT GAGCGCATAA AAGCAAATCC AAATCGATGT
     1261 GAAATGCTTG TGATCTCTGA AGAAGGAGCT AAGTGGTACA ATGAAAATAA TGTTCAAATC
     1321 ACATTGGACC TTCCAAATAT CGAACGAGTT TCTCCAATGT CGAAAGAAAC ACCAGTGTTC
     1381 GTTCCACCAC CACCTCCACC AACCGACGCT ATGCCATATT TGCCCAGACT TGCTGAATTG
     1441 AACAAAGGAA CCCCAGATCA AGAATTTGGT TTTAATCTTC ATGCTGAACG CGGTCGCGGA
     1501 CATTTCATTG GAACAGTCGA TGCAGGAGGA ATTGGTGAAA AAGCTGGACT TGAAGCTGGA
     1561 CAGAGAATTG TTGGAGTAAA TGGACAATTA ATTTATCCAA CTACTGGACA CAAAGAAGTT
     1621 GTTGCTCTTA TCAAGAAAGA TACAATGAAA ACAACACTTT TGGTTGCTTC AGAAGATGTT
     1681 GATAAGTATC ATAAAGATCA TAACATTGCA TATTCATGGG ATAATGTTGA AAGAGTTGAT
     1741 ACTCGTCCAG TTATTAATGT TGAAACTCAT CATCATCATG AAGAGGTTTC AGTTCCAAAA
     1801 TCCAATGGAT ATGATGTTCC ACCATTGAAT CCACATAGCA TCCAAGTGAA CGAAGAACGT
     1861 GAAATTTCAA AGATGACAAC AACAACTAGA ACAGAGACAA TCACGAATTC AAACTCGGCT
     1921 TATCAATACA AGGAATCATC GACTGCATAC GATGCATATG CAACTCCACC AGTTGATTCA
     1981 AATGATCTTA TGGATGAAGT TTTTGGAAGA GTCAATCTTC CTGGTGTAAC TATGTCTAGT
     2041 CACACTGAAG TATTGCCACC AACAGATGAT ATTTCATCAG TTTCTTCATT GAGTTCTCAT
     2101 CGCGAAAGTG CTGTTGATGT TCCAGTTTCT CATCAGTACG TTCCATCGTA CGCAACGGAG
     2161 TCTCATCAGA AACATGAGCA ACACTCTCAA ACTCATCATC ATCATCATCA ACACCAACAA
     2221 CCATCTCCAT TGAGCAATGG TTCCAGCCAT GGATATGCAG CAAGCTCGAC TAGTGGATAC
     2281 GATGACGATG ATATCTATCA TTTGTCAGCA AGAGAAGCTC GTGAACGTCT TCGAATGAAG
     2341 AACCGAAAGC ATCACTTGCA CGAGATGAGC CTTAACGAGA AGTATCAATT GGTCAGCAAC
     2401 ATGTAAACGT CCAATTACTC TTCAACATCC CTACATGCTC TTTCTCCCTG TGCTCCCACC
     2461 CCCTATTTTT GTTATTATCA AAAAACTTCT CTTAATTTCT TTGTTTTTTA GCTTCTTTTA
     2521 AGTCACCTCT AACAATGAAA TTGTGTAGAT TCAAAAATAG AATTAATTCG TAATAAAAAG
     2581 TCGAAAAAAA TTGTGCTCCC TCCCCCCATT AATAATAATT CTATCCCAAA ATCTACACAA
     2641 TGTTCTGTGT ACACTTCTTA TGTTTTTTAC TTCTGATAAA TTTTTTTGAA ACATCATAGA
     2701 AAAAACCGCA CACAAAATAC CTTATCATAT GTTACGTTTC AGTTTATGAC CGCAATTTTT
     2761 AGTAatcaag cttatcgata ccgtcgacct cgaggggggg cccggtaccc aattcgccct
     2821 atagtgagtc gtattacgcg cgctcactgg ccgtcgtttt acaacgtcgt gactgggaaa
     2881 accctggcgt tacccaactt aatcgccttg cagcacatcc ccctttcgcc agctggcgta
     2941 atagcgaaga ggcccgcacc gatcgccctt cccaacagtt gcgcagcctg aatggcgaat
     3001 gggnnnnnnn nnnnnnnnnn nnnnnnnnnn nnnnnnnnnn nnnnnnnnnn nnnnnnnnnn
     3061 nnnnnnnnnn nnnnnnnnnn nnnnnnnnnn nnnnnnnnnn nnnnnnnnnn nnnnnnnnnn
     3121 nnnnnnncnn nnnnnnnnnn nnnnnnnnnn nnnnnnnnnn nnnnnnnnnn nnnnnnnnnn
     3181 nnnnnnnnnn nnnnnnnnnn nnnnnnnnnn nnnnnnnnna nnnnnnnnnn nnnnnnnnnn
     3241 nnnnnnnnnn nnnnnnnnnn nnnnnnnnnc ctttgacgtt ggagtccacg ttctttnnnn
     3301 nnnnnnnnnn nnnnnnnnnn nnnnnnnnnn nnnaccctat ctcggtctat tcttttgatt
     3361 tataagggat tttgccgatt tcggcctatt ggttaaaaaa tgagctgatt taacaaaaat
     3421 ttaacgcgaa ttttaacaaa atattaacgc ttacaattta ggtggcactt ttcggggaaa
     3481 tgtgcgcgga acccctattt gtttattttt ctaaatacat tcaaatatgt atccgctcat
     3541 gagacaataa ccctgataaa tgcttcaata atattgaaaa aggaagagta tgagtattca
     3601 acatttccgt gtcgccctta ttcccttttt tgcggcattt tgccttcctg tttttgctca
     3661 cccagaaacg ctggtgaaag taaaagatgc tgaagatcag ttgggtgcac gagtgggtta
     3721 catcgaactg gatctcaaca gcggtaagat ccttgagagt tttcgccccg aagaacgttt
     3781 tccaatgatg agcactttta aagttctgct atgtggcgcg gtattatccc gtattgacgc
     3841 cgggcaagag caactcggtc gccgcataca ctattctcag aatgacttgg ttgagtactc
     3901 accagtcaca gaaaagcatc ttacggatgg catgacagta agagaattat gcagtgctgc
     3961 cataaccatg agtgataaca ctgcggccaa cttacttctg acaacgatcg gaggaccgaa
     4021 ggagctaacc gcttttttgc acaacatggg ggatcatgta actcgccttg atcgttggga
     4081 accggagctg aatgaagcca taccaaacga cgagcgtgac accacgatgc ctgtagcaat
     4141 ggcaacaacg ttgcgcaaac tattaactgg cgaactactt actctagctt cccggcaaca
     4201 attaatagac tggatggagg cggataaagt tgcaggacca cttctgcgct cggcccttcc
     4261 ggctggctgg tttattgctg ataaatctgg agccggtgag cgtgggtctc gcggtatcat
     4321 tgcagcactg gggccagatg gtaagccctc ccgtatcgta gttatctaca cgacggggag
     4381 tcaggcaact atggatgaac gaaatagaca gatcgctgag ataggtgcct cactgattaa
     4441 gcattggtaa ctgtcagacc aagtttactc atatatactt tagattgatt taaaacttca
     4501 tttttaattt aaaaggatct aggtgaagat cctttttgat aatctcatga ccaaaatccc
     4561 ttaacgtgag ttttcgttcc actgagcgtc agaccccgta gaaaagatca aaggatcttc
     4621 ttgagatcct ttttttctgc gcgtaatctg ctgcttgcaa acaaaaaaac caccgctacc
     4681 agcggtggtt tgtttgccgg atcaagagct accaactctt tttccgaagg taactggctt
     4741 cagcagagcg cagataccaa atactgtcct tctagtgtag ccgtagttag gccaccactt
     4801 caagaactct gtagcaccgc ctacatacct cgctctgcta atcctgttac cagtggctgc
     4861 tgccagtggc gataagtcgt gtcttaccgg gttggactca agacgatagt taccggataa
     4921 ggcgcagcgg tcgggctgaa cggggggttc gtgcacacag cccagcttgg agcgaacgac
     4981 ctacaccgaa ctgagatacc tacagcgtga gctatgagaa agcgccacgc ttcccgaagg
     5041 gagaaaggcg gacaggtatc cggtaagcgg cagggtcgga acaggagagc gcacgaggga
     5101 gcttccaggg ggaaacgcct ggtatcttta tagtcctgtc gggtttcgcc acctctgact
     5161 tgagcgtcga tttttgtgat gctcgtcagg ggggcggagc ctatggaaaa acgccagcaa
     5221 cgcggccttt ttacggttcc tggccttttg ctggcctttt gctcacatgt tctttcctgc
     5281 gttatcccct gattctgtgg ataaccgtat taccgccttt
//
