# Supplementary material for: ERM-1 Phosphorylation and NRFL-1 Redundantly Control Lumen Formation in the C. elegans Intestine
Source: Front Cell Dev Biol. 2022 Feb 7;10:769862. doi: 10.3389/fcell.2022.769862 (PMC8860247; doi:10.3389/fcell.2022.769862)
Supplement: Supplementary file 1 [file DataSheet1.zip › Plasmids and strains/Plasmids/pJRK49 ERM-1-IntN.gb]

LOCUS       pJRK49_final_Prps-0_erm 5797 bp ds-DNA     circular     29-APR-2021
DEFINITION  .
FEATURES             Location/Qualifiers
     promoter        388..750
                     /label="Prps-0"
                     /ApEinfo_revcolor=#339933
                     /ApEinfo_fwdcolor=#339933
     CDS             751..2439
                     /label="ERM-1 (NO STOP)"
                     /ApEinfo_revcolor=#f58a5e
                     /ApEinfo_fwdcolor=#f58a5e
     CDS             2443..2472
                     /label="Flexible Linker"
                     /ApEinfo_revcolor=#b1ff67
                     /ApEinfo_fwdcolor=#b1ff67
     misc_feature    2473..2529
                     /label="V5_wormoptimized"
                     /ApEinfo_revcolor=#b1ff67
                     /ApEinfo_fwdcolor=#b1ff67
     misc_feature    2530..2880
                     /label="IntN_syntron"
                     /ApEinfo_revcolor=#f58a5e
                     /ApEinfo_fwdcolor=#f58a5e
     misc_feature    2881..2883
                     /label="STOP CODON"
                     /ApEinfo_revcolor=#b7e6d7
                     /ApEinfo_fwdcolor=#b7e6d7
     3'UTR           2887..3238
                     /label="unc-54 3'UTR"
                     /ApEinfo_revcolor=#990000
                     /ApEinfo_fwdcolor=#990000
     rep_origin      3498..3804
                     /label="F1 ori"
                     /ApEinfo_revcolor=#c7b0e3
                     /ApEinfo_fwdcolor=#c7b0e3
     CDS             4265..4924
                     /label="AmpR"
                     /ApEinfo_revcolor=#ffef86
                     /ApEinfo_fwdcolor=#ffef86
     rep_origin      5022..5704
                     /label="ColE1 origin"
                     /ApEinfo_revcolor=#faac61
                     /ApEinfo_fwdcolor=#faac61
ORIGIN
        1 gagtgagctg ataccgctcg ccgcagccga acgaccgagc gcagcgagtc agtgagcgag
       61 gaagcggccc aatacgcaaa ccgcctctcc ccgcgcgttg gccgattcat taatgcagct
      121 ggcacgacag gtttcccgac tggaaagcgg gcagtgagcg caacgcaatt aatgtgagtt
      181 agctcactca ttaggcaccc caggctttac actttatgct tccggctcgt atgttgtgtg
      241 gaattgtgag cggataacaa tttcacacag gaaacagcta tgaccatgat tacgccaagc
      301 gcgcaattaa ccctcactaa agggaacaaa agctggagct ccaccgcggt ggcggccgct
      361 ctagaagggc tgcaggaatt cgatTGGATT TTTGCTTTCG TCGTAAATCT ACACACGCGT
      421 CTCTTCCGTG CGAGAGTCCA AGCCAGCAGC CAAATTCGTT GACTGAGTAT TCAACGTTTA
      481 TACGTTGTCG GCAACGAGAA ATAGGAAAAT GCATCGGGAA ATGTTCTTTT TTCGATTTTT
      541 TCCAAGGTTT TGACAAATTT TACCACGAAT TTTGCTATGT TTTCAATTAA AAAATATGTT
      601 ATTCAACTGT TTCTATGAGG AAAATAAGGC TTTGCATGTA ATTTTCTTAT TCAGCATAAT
      661 TTTTAATTAA TTTGAATTTT CTGTCCTAAC GTTTATTTTG TTTTCTTGGT TATGACTGAT
      721 CTGAAATTAA TTTTTGAATT TTAAGGTAAT ATGTCGAAAA AAGCGATCAA TGTGCGTGTC
      781 ACCTCGATGG ACTCGGAGCT CGAGTTCGCT ATTCAGTCGA GCACCACAGG AAAGCAACTT
      841 TTTGATCAGG TTGTCAAAAC CATTGGTCTC CGCGAGATCT GGTATTTTGG ACTTCAGTAC
      901 ACTGACAACA AGGGATTCCC AACATGGCTG AAATTGAACA AGAAAGTCTT GTCTCAGGAC
      961 GTTAAGAAGG ACCCGACTCT TGTTTTCAAA TTCCGCGCCA AATTCTATCC GGAAGATGTG
     1021 GCCGAGGAGA TTATCCAGGA TGTCACTATG CGTTTGTTCT ATCTCCAAGT GAAAGATGGA
     1081 ATTCTGTCAG ATGAGATTTA TTGTCCACCG GAAACCTCTG TTCTTCTTGC CTCTTACGCG
     1141 ATGCAAGCTA AATATGGAGA CTATGTTCCA GAGACACATG TCGCCGGATG TCTTACTGCT
     1201 GATCGTCTGC TTCCTCAACG CGTTCTCGGA CAATTCAAAT TGAACAGTGA GGAATGGGAA
     1261 CGCCGTATTA TGACATGGTG GGCAGATCAT CGTGCAACTA CACGTGAACA AGCTATGCTT
     1321 GAATATTTGA AAATTGCACA AGATCTCGAG ATGTATGGAG TCAATTACTT TGAAATCCGC
     1381 AACAAAAAGG GAACTGATCT CTATCTTGGT GTCGATGCTC TTGGATTGAA TATTTACGAT
     1441 AAAGCTGATC GTCTTTCGCC GAAAGTCGGA TTCCCATGGT CGGAGATTCG TAATATATCA
     1501 TTCAACGACA AGAAATTTGT CATCAAACCA ATTGATAAGA AGGCTCATGA CTTTGTCTTC
     1561 TACGCTCCAC GACTCCGTAT CAACAAACGT ATTCTTGCTT TGTGTATGGG AAATCACGAG
     1621 CTTTACATGC GTAGAAGAAA GCCAGATACC ATTGAAGTTC AACAAATGAA GCAACAAGCC
     1681 AGAGAGGATC GTGCTCTTAA GATTGCCGAG CAGGAGAAGC TCACCAGAGA GATGTCTGCT
     1741 CGCGAAGAAG CCGAACAGCG TCAACGTGAC GCCGAAAAGC GTATGGCTCA AATGCAGGAA
     1801 GATATGGAGA GAGCTCGTCT TGAATTGGCT GAAGCACACA ATACAATTCA CTCATTGGAG
     1861 GCTCAACTCA AGCAATTGCA ATTGGCTAAA CAAGCATTGG AACAGAAGGA ATACGAACTT
     1921 CGTGAGCTCA CTGCTCAACT TCAATCCGAA AAAGCAATGA GTGATGGTGA GAGACGTCAT
     1981 TTGAGAGACC AAGTTGATGC TCGTGAACGT GAAGTTTTTT CGATGAGAGA AGAAGTCGAG
     2041 AGACAGACTA CTGTTACAAG ACAACTTCAG ACACAGATTC ACTCGCAACA ACACACTCAA
     2101 CACTACTCAA ACAGTCATCA CGTTTCCAAT GGACACGCTC ACGATGAGAC TGCCACTGAT
     2161 GATGAAGATA ATGGAGCAAC TGAACTCACA AATGACGCTG ATCAGAATGT GCCACAACAC
     2221 GAGTTGGAGC GTGTCACAGC AGCCGAGAAG AACATTCAGA TCAAGAATAA GCTGGATATG
     2281 TTGACTCGCG AGCTTGACAG TGTTAAAGAT CAGAACGCTG TCACTGACTA CGACGTTCTG
     2341 CATATGGAGA ACAAAAAGGC CGGACGCGAC AAGTACAAGA CTCTCCGTCA AATCCGTGGA
     2401 GGAAACACAA AACGAAGAAT CGATCAATAC GAAAATATGA AGGGTGGcGG ATCtGGgGGT
     2461 GGATCCGGAG GtGGAAAGCC AATCCCAAAC CCACTTCTcG GACTCGACTC CACCACCCGT
     2521 TCCGGATACT GCCTCGACCT CAAGACCCAA GTCCAAACCC CACAAGGAAT GAAGGAGATC
     2581 TCCAACATCC AAGTCGGAGA CCTCGTCCTC TCCAACACCG GATACAACGA GGTCCTCAAC
     2641 GTCTTCCCAA AGTCCAAGAA GAAGTCCTAC AAGgtaagtt taaacatata tatactaact
     2701 aaccctgatt atttaaattt tcagATCACC CTCGAGGACG GAAAGGAGAT CATCTGCTCC
     2761 GAGGAGCACC TCTTCCCAAC CCAAACCGGA GAGATGAACA TCTCCGGAGG ACTCAAGGAG
     2821 GGAATGTGCC TCTACGTCAA GGAGATGATG CTCAAGAAGA TCCTCAAGAT CGAGGAGCTC
     2881 TGAACGTCCA ATTACTCTTC AACATCCCTA CATGCTCTTT CTCCCTGTGC TCCCACCCCC
     2941 TATTTTTGTT ATTATCAAAA AACTTCTCTT AATTTCTTTG TTTTTTAGCT TCTTTTAAGT
     3001 CACCTCTAAC AATGAAATTG TGTAGATTCA AAAATAGAAT TAATTCGTAA TAAAAAGTCG
     3061 AAAAAAATTG TGCTCCCTCC CCCCATTAAT AATAATTCTA TCCCAAAATC TACACAATGT
     3121 TCTGTGTACA CTTCTTATGT TTTTTACTTC TGATAAATTT TTTTGAAACA TCATAGAAAA
     3181 AACCGCACAC AAAATACCTT ATCATATGTT ACGTTTCAGT TTATGACCGC AATTTTTAGT
     3241 Aatcaagctt atcgataccg tcgacctcga gggggggccc ggtacccaat tcgccctata
     3301 gtgagtcgta ttacgcgcgc tcactggccg tcgttttaca acgtcgtgac tgggaaaacc
     3361 ctggcgttac ccaacttaat cgccttgcag cacatccccc tttcgccagc tggcgtaata
     3421 gcgaagaggc ccgcaccgat cgcccttccc aacagttgcg cagcctgaat ggcgaatggg
     3481 nnnnnnnnnn nnnnnnnnnn nnnnnnnnnn nnnnnnnnnn nnnnnnnnnn nnnnnnnnnn
     3541 nnnnnnnnnn nnnnnnnnnn nnnnnnnnnn nnnnnnnnnn nnnnnnnnnn nnnnnnnnnn
     3601 nnnncnnnnn nnnnnnnnnn nnnnnnnnnn nnnnnnnnnn nnnnnnnnnn nnnnnnnnnn
     3661 nnnnnnnnnn nnnnnnnnnn nnnnnnnnnn nnnnnnannn nnnnnnnnnn nnnnnnnnnn
     3721 nnnnnnnnnn nnnnnnnnnn nnnnnncctt tgacgttgga gtccacgttc tttnnnnnnn
     3781 nnnnnnnnnn nnnnnnnnnn nnnnnnnnnn accctatctc ggtctattct tttgatttat
     3841 aagggatttt gccgatttcg gcctattggt taaaaaatga gctgatttaa caaaaattta
     3901 acgcgaattt taacaaaata ttaacgctta caatttaggt ggcacttttc ggggaaatgt
     3961 gcgcggaacc cctatttgtt tatttttcta aatacattca aatatgtatc cgctcatgag
     4021 acaataaccc tgataaatgc ttcaataata ttgaaaaagg aagagtatga gtattcaaca
     4081 tttccgtgtc gcccttattc ccttttttgc ggcattttgc cttcctgttt ttgctcaccc
     4141 agaaacgctg gtgaaagtaa aagatgctga agatcagttg ggtgcacgag tgggttacat
     4201 cgaactggat ctcaacagcg gtaagatcct tgagagtttt cgccccgaag aacgttttcc
     4261 aatgatgagc acttttaaag ttctgctatg tggcgcggta ttatcccgta ttgacgccgg
     4321 gcaagagcaa ctcggtcgcc gcatacacta ttctcagaat gacttggttg agtactcacc
     4381 agtcacagaa aagcatctta cggatggcat gacagtaaga gaattatgca gtgctgccat
     4441 aaccatgagt gataacactg cggccaactt acttctgaca acgatcggag gaccgaagga
     4501 gctaaccgct tttttgcaca acatggggga tcatgtaact cgccttgatc gttgggaacc
     4561 ggagctgaat gaagccatac caaacgacga gcgtgacacc acgatgcctg tagcaatggc
     4621 aacaacgttg cgcaaactat taactggcga actacttact ctagcttccc ggcaacaatt
     4681 aatagactgg atggaggcgg ataaagttgc aggaccactt ctgcgctcgg cccttccggc
     4741 tggctggttt attgctgata aatctggagc cggtgagcgt gggtctcgcg gtatcattgc
     4801 agcactgggg ccagatggta agccctcccg tatcgtagtt atctacacga cggggagtca
     4861 ggcaactatg gatgaacgaa atagacagat cgctgagata ggtgcctcac tgattaagca
     4921 ttggtaactg tcagaccaag tttactcata tatactttag attgatttaa aacttcattt
     4981 ttaatttaaa aggatctagg tgaagatcct ttttgataat ctcatgacca aaatccctta
     5041 acgtgagttt tcgttccact gagcgtcaga ccccgtagaa aagatcaaag gatcttcttg
     5101 agatcctttt tttctgcgcg taatctgctg cttgcaaaca aaaaaaccac cgctaccagc
     5161 ggtggtttgt ttgccggatc aagagctacc aactcttttt ccgaaggtaa ctggcttcag
     5221 cagagcgcag ataccaaata ctgtccttct agtgtagccg tagttaggcc accacttcaa
     5281 gaactctgta gcaccgccta catacctcgc tctgctaatc ctgttaccag tggctgctgc
     5341 cagtggcgat aagtcgtgtc ttaccgggtt ggactcaaga cgatagttac cggataaggc
     5401 gcagcggtcg ggctgaacgg ggggttcgtg cacacagccc agcttggagc gaacgaccta
     5461 caccgaactg agatacctac agcgtgagct atgagaaagc gccacgcttc ccgaagggag
     5521 aaaggcggac aggtatccgg taagcggcag ggtcggaaca ggagagcgca cgagggagct
     5581 tccaggggga aacgcctggt atctttatag tcctgtcggg tttcgccacc tctgacttga
     5641 gcgtcgattt ttgtgatgct cgtcaggggg gcggagccta tggaaaaacg ccagcaacgc
     5701 ggccttttta cggttcctgg ccttttgctg gccttttgct cacatgttct ttcctgcgtt
     5761 atcccctgat tctgtggata accgtattac cgccttt
//
