# Supplementary material for: ERM-1 Phosphorylation and NRFL-1 Redundantly Control Lumen Formation in the C. elegans Intestine
Source: Front Cell Dev Biol. 2022 Feb 7;10:769862. doi: 10.3389/fcell.2022.769862 (PMC8860247; doi:10.3389/fcell.2022.769862)
Supplement: Supplementary file 1 [file DataSheet1.zip › Plasmids and strains/Plasmids/pJRK82 mKate2-IntN.gb]

LOCUS       pJRK82_final_Prps-0_mKa 4927 bp ds-DNA     circular     29-APR-2021
DEFINITION  .
FEATURES             Location/Qualifiers
     promoter        388..750
                     /label="Prps-0"
                     /ApEinfo_revcolor=#339933
                     /ApEinfo_fwdcolor=#339933
     misc_feature    751..753
                     /label="ATG Overlap"
                     /ApEinfo_revcolor=#85dae9
                     /ApEinfo_fwdcolor=#85dae9
     CDS             754..954
                     /label="mKate2"
                     /ApEinfo_revcolor=#993333
                     /ApEinfo_fwdcolor=#993333
     CDS             1006..1164
                     /label="mKate2"
                     /ApEinfo_revcolor=#993333
                     /ApEinfo_fwdcolor=#993333
     CDS             1216..1380
                     /label="mKate2"
                     /ApEinfo_revcolor=#993333
                     /ApEinfo_fwdcolor=#993333
     CDS             1432..1599
                     /label="mKate2"
                     /ApEinfo_revcolor=#993333
                     /ApEinfo_fwdcolor=#993333
     misc_feature    1600..1602
                     /label="AAG overlap"
                     /ApEinfo_revcolor=#85dae9
                     /ApEinfo_fwdcolor=#85dae9
     misc_feature    1603..1644
                     /label="V5_wormoptimized"
                     /ApEinfo_revcolor=#b1ff67
                     /ApEinfo_fwdcolor=#b1ff67
     misc_feature    1645..2010
                     /label="IntN_syntron"
                     /ApEinfo_revcolor=#f58a5e
                     /ApEinfo_fwdcolor=#f58a5e
     misc_feature    2011..2013
                     /label="STOP CODON"
                     /ApEinfo_revcolor=#b7e6d7
                     /ApEinfo_fwdcolor=#b7e6d7
     3'UTR           2017..2368
                     /label="unc-54 3'UTR"
                     /ApEinfo_revcolor=#990000
                     /ApEinfo_fwdcolor=#990000
     rep_origin      2628..2934
                     /label="F1 ori"
                     /ApEinfo_revcolor=#c7b0e3
                     /ApEinfo_fwdcolor=#c7b0e3
     CDS             3395..4054
                     /label="AmpR"
                     /ApEinfo_revcolor=#ffef86
                     /ApEinfo_fwdcolor=#ffef86
     rep_origin      4152..4834
                     /label="ColE1 origin"
                     /ApEinfo_revcolor=#faac61
                     /ApEinfo_fwdcolor=#faac61
ORIGIN
        1 gagtgagctg ataccgctcg ccgcagccga acgaccgagc gcagcgagtc agtgagcgag
       61 gaagcggccc aatacgcaaa ccgcctctcc ccgcgcgttg gccgattcat taatgcagct
      121 ggcacgacag gtttcccgac tggaaagcgg gcagtgagcg caacgcaatt aatgtgagtt
      181 agctcactca ttaggcaccc caggctttac actttatgct tccggctcgt atgttgtgtg
      241 gaattgtgag cggataacaa tttcacacag gaaacagcta tgaccatgat tacgccaagc
      301 gcgcaattaa ccctcactaa agggaacaaa agctggagct ccaccgcggt ggcggccgct
      361 ctagaagggc tgcaggaatt cgatTGGATT TTTGCTTTCG TCGTAAATCT ACACACGCGT
      421 CTCTTCCGTG CGAGAGTCCA AGCCAGCAGC CAAATTCGTT GACTGAGTAT TCAACGTTTA
      481 TACGTTGTCG GCAACGAGAA ATAGGAAAAT GCATCGGGAA ATGTTCTTTT TTCGATTTTT
      541 TCCAAGGTTT TGACAAATTT TACCACGAAT TTTGCTATGT TTTCAATTAA AAAATATGTT
      601 ATTCAACTGT TTCTATGAGG AAAATAAGGC TTTGCATGTA ATTTTCTTAT TCAGCATAAT
      661 TTTTAATTAA TTTGAATTTT CTGTCCTAAC GTTTATTTTG TTTTCTTGGT TATGACTGAT
      721 CTGAAATTAA TTTTTGAATT TTAAGGTAAT ATGGTCTCCG AGCTCATTAA AGAAAACATG
      781 CATATGAAGC TCTACATGGA GGGAACCGTC AACAACCACC ACTTCAAGTG CACCTCCGAG
      841 GGAGAGGGAA AGCCATACGA GGGAACCCAA ACCATGCGTA TCAAGGCCGT CGAGGGAGGA
      901 CCACTCCCAT TCGCCTTCGA CATCCTCGCC ACCTCCTTCA TGTACGGATC CAAGgtaagt
      961 ttaaacatat atatactaac taaccctgat tatttaaatt ttcagACCTT CATCAACCAC
     1021 ACCCAAGGAA TCCCAGACTT CTTCAAGCAA TCCTTCCCAG AGGGATTCAC CTGGGAGCGT
     1081 GTCACCACCT ACGAGGACGG AGGAGTCCTC ACCGCCACCC AAGACACCTC CCTCCAAGAC
     1141 GGATGCCTCA TCTACAACGT CAAGgtaagt ttaaacagtt cggtactaac taaccataca
     1201 tatttaaatt ttcagATCCG TGGAGTCAAC TTCCCATCCA ACGGACCAGT CATGCAAAAG
     1261 AAGACCCTCG GATGGGAGGC CTCCACCGAG ACCCTCTACC CAGCCGACGG AGGACTTGAG
     1321 GGACGTGCCG ACATGGCCCT CAAGCTCGTC GGAGGAGGAC ACCTCATCTG CAACCTCAAG
     1381 gtaagtttaa acatgatttt actaactaac taatctgatt taaattttca gACCACCTAC
     1441 CGTTCCAAGA AGCCAGCCAA GAACCTCAAG ATGCCAGGAG TCTACTACGT CGACCGTCGT
     1501 CTTGAGCGTA TCAAGGAGGC CGACAAGGAG ACCTACGTCG AGCAACACGA GGTCGCCGTC
     1561 GCCCGTTACT GCGACCTCCC ATCCAAGCTC GGACACCGTA AGGGAAAGCC AATCCCAAAC
     1621 CCACTTCTcG GACTCGACTC CACCACCCGT TCCGGATACT GCCTCGACCT CAAGACCCAA
     1681 GTCCAAACCC CACAAGGAAT GAAGGAGATC TCCAACATCC AAGTCGGAGA CCTCGTCCTC
     1741 TCCAACACCG GATACAACGA GGTCCTCAAC GTCTTCCCAA AGTCCAAGAA GAAGTCCTAC
     1801 AAGgtaagtt taaacatata tatactaact aaccctgatt atttaaattt tcagATCACC
     1861 CTCGAGGACG GAAAGGAGAT CATCTGCTCC GAGGAGCACC TCTTCCCAAC CCAAACCGGA
     1921 GAGATGAACA TCTCCGGAGG ACTCAAGGAG GGAATGTGCC TCTACGTCAA GGAGATGATG
     1981 CTCAAGAAGA TCCTCAAGAT CGAGGAGCTC TGAACGTCCA ATTACTCTTC AACATCCCTA
     2041 CATGCTCTTT CTCCCTGTGC TCCCACCCCC TATTTTTGTT ATTATCAAAA AACTTCTCTT
     2101 AATTTCTTTG TTTTTTAGCT TCTTTTAAGT CACCTCTAAC AATGAAATTG TGTAGATTCA
     2161 AAAATAGAAT TAATTCGTAA TAAAAAGTCG AAAAAAATTG TGCTCCCTCC CCCCATTAAT
     2221 AATAATTCTA TCCCAAAATC TACACAATGT TCTGTGTACA CTTCTTATGT TTTTTACTTC
     2281 TGATAAATTT TTTTGAAACA TCATAGAAAA AACCGCACAC AAAATACCTT ATCATATGTT
     2341 ACGTTTCAGT TTATGACCGC AATTTTTAGT Aatcaagctt atcgataccg tcgacctcga
     2401 gggggggccc ggtacccaat tcgccctata gtgagtcgta ttacgcgcgc tcactggccg
     2461 tcgttttaca acgtcgtgac tgggaaaacc ctggcgttac ccaacttaat cgccttgcag
     2521 cacatccccc tttcgccagc tggcgtaata gcgaagaggc ccgcaccgat cgcccttccc
     2581 aacagttgcg cagcctgaat ggcgaatggg nnnnnnnnnn nnnnnnnnnn nnnnnnnnnn
     2641 nnnnnnnnnn nnnnnnnnnn nnnnnnnnnn nnnnnnnnnn nnnnnnnnnn nnnnnnnnnn
     2701 nnnnnnnnnn nnnnnnnnnn nnnnnnnnnn nnnncnnnnn nnnnnnnnnn nnnnnnnnnn
     2761 nnnnnnnnnn nnnnnnnnnn nnnnnnnnnn nnnnnnnnnn nnnnnnnnnn nnnnnnnnnn
     2821 nnnnnnannn nnnnnnnnnn nnnnnnnnnn nnnnnnnnnn nnnnnnnnnn nnnnnncctt
     2881 tgacgttgga gtccacgttc tttnnnnnnn nnnnnnnnnn nnnnnnnnnn nnnnnnnnnn
     2941 accctatctc ggtctattct tttgatttat aagggatttt gccgatttcg gcctattggt
     3001 taaaaaatga gctgatttaa caaaaattta acgcgaattt taacaaaata ttaacgctta
     3061 caatttaggt ggcacttttc ggggaaatgt gcgcggaacc cctatttgtt tatttttcta
     3121 aatacattca aatatgtatc cgctcatgag acaataaccc tgataaatgc ttcaataata
     3181 ttgaaaaagg aagagtatga gtattcaaca tttccgtgtc gcccttattc ccttttttgc
     3241 ggcattttgc cttcctgttt ttgctcaccc agaaacgctg gtgaaagtaa aagatgctga
     3301 agatcagttg ggtgcacgag tgggttacat cgaactggat ctcaacagcg gtaagatcct
     3361 tgagagtttt cgccccgaag aacgttttcc aatgatgagc acttttaaag ttctgctatg
     3421 tggcgcggta ttatcccgta ttgacgccgg gcaagagcaa ctcggtcgcc gcatacacta
     3481 ttctcagaat gacttggttg agtactcacc agtcacagaa aagcatctta cggatggcat
     3541 gacagtaaga gaattatgca gtgctgccat aaccatgagt gataacactg cggccaactt
     3601 acttctgaca acgatcggag gaccgaagga gctaaccgct tttttgcaca acatggggga
     3661 tcatgtaact cgccttgatc gttgggaacc ggagctgaat gaagccatac caaacgacga
     3721 gcgtgacacc acgatgcctg tagcaatggc aacaacgttg cgcaaactat taactggcga
     3781 actacttact ctagcttccc ggcaacaatt aatagactgg atggaggcgg ataaagttgc
     3841 aggaccactt ctgcgctcgg cccttccggc tggctggttt attgctgata aatctggagc
     3901 cggtgagcgt gggtctcgcg gtatcattgc agcactgggg ccagatggta agccctcccg
     3961 tatcgtagtt atctacacga cggggagtca ggcaactatg gatgaacgaa atagacagat
     4021 cgctgagata ggtgcctcac tgattaagca ttggtaactg tcagaccaag tttactcata
     4081 tatactttag attgatttaa aacttcattt ttaatttaaa aggatctagg tgaagatcct
     4141 ttttgataat ctcatgacca aaatccctta acgtgagttt tcgttccact gagcgtcaga
     4201 ccccgtagaa aagatcaaag gatcttcttg agatcctttt tttctgcgcg taatctgctg
     4261 cttgcaaaca aaaaaaccac cgctaccagc ggtggtttgt ttgccggatc aagagctacc
     4321 aactcttttt ccgaaggtaa ctggcttcag cagagcgcag ataccaaata ctgtccttct
     4381 agtgtagccg tagttaggcc accacttcaa gaactctgta gcaccgccta catacctcgc
     4441 tctgctaatc ctgttaccag tggctgctgc cagtggcgat aagtcgtgtc ttaccgggtt
     4501 ggactcaaga cgatagttac cggataaggc gcagcggtcg ggctgaacgg ggggttcgtg
     4561 cacacagccc agcttggagc gaacgaccta caccgaactg agatacctac agcgtgagct
     4621 atgagaaagc gccacgcttc ccgaagggag aaaggcggac aggtatccgg taagcggcag
     4681 ggtcggaaca ggagagcgca cgagggagct tccaggggga aacgcctggt atctttatag
     4741 tcctgtcggg tttcgccacc tctgacttga gcgtcgattt ttgtgatgct cgtcaggggg
     4801 gcggagccta tggaaaaacg ccagcaacgc ggccttttta cggttcctgg ccttttgctg
     4861 gccttttgct cacatgttct ttcctgcgtt atcccctgat tctgtggata accgtattac
     4921 cgccttt
//
